>Addgene plasmid #63180 | pAV113 | depositor full sequence | sequence record 104851 | pAV113 sequence 5878 bps
TTATTATCATGACATTAACCTATAAAAATAGGCGTATCACGAGGCCCTTTGTCACAGCTTGTCTGTAAGC
GGATGCCGGGAGCAGACAAGCCCGTCAGGGCGCGTCAGCGCGTGTTGGCGGGTGTCGGGGCTGGCTTAAC
TATGCGGCATCAGAGCAGATTGTACTGAGAGTGCACCATAAATTCCCGTTTTAAGAGCTTGGTGAGCGCT
AGGAGTCACTGCCAGGTATCGTTTGAACACGGCATTAGTCAGGGAAGTCATAACACAGTCCTTTCCCGCA
ATTTTCTTTTTCTATTACTCTTGGCCTCCTCTAGTACACTCTATATTTTTTTATGCCTCGGTAATGATTT
TCATTTTTTTTTTTCCCCTAGCGGATGACTCTTTTTTTTTCTTAGCGATTGGCATTATCACATAATGAAT
TATACATTATATAAAGTAATGTGATTTCTTCGAAGAATATACTAAAAAATGAGCAGGCAAGATAAACGAA
GGCAAAGATGACAGAGCAGAAAGCCCTAGTAAAGCGTATTACAAATGAAACCAAGATTCAGATTGCGATC
TCTTTAAAGGGTGGTCCCCTAGCGATAGAGCACTCGATCTTCCCAGAAAAAGAGGCAGAAGCAGTAGCAG
AACAGGCCACACAATCGCAAGTGATTAACGTCCACACAGGTATAGGGTTTCTGGACCATATGATACATGC
TCTGGCCAAGCATTCCGGCTGGTCGCTAATCGTTGAGTGCATTGGTGACTTACACATAGACGACCATCAC
ACCACTGAAGACTGCGGGATTGCTCTCGGTCAAGCTTTTAAAGAGGCCCTACTGGCGCGTGGAGTAAAAA
GGTTTGGATCAGGATTTGCGCCTTTGGATGAGGCACTTTCCAGAGCGGTGGTAGATCTTTCGAACAGGCC
GTACGCAGTTGTCGAACTTGGTTTGCAAAGGGAGAAAGTAGGAGATCTCTCTTGCGAGATGATCCCGCAT
TTTCTTGAAAGCTTTGCAGAGGCTAGCAGAATTACCCTCCACGTTGATTGTCTGCGAGGCAAGAATGATC
ATCACCGTAGTGAGAGTGCGTTCAAGGCTCTTGCGGTTGCCATAAGAGAAGCCACCTCGCCCAATGGTAC
CAACGATGTTCCCTCCACCAAAGGTGTTCTTATGTAGTGACACCGATTATTTAAAGCTGCAGCATACGAT
ATATATACATGTGTATATATGTATACCTATGAATGTCAGTAAGTATGTATACGAACAGTATGATACTGAA
GATGACAAGGTAATGCATCATTCTATACGTGTCATTCTGAACGAGGCGCGCTTTCCTTTTTTCTTTTTGC
TTTTTCTTTTTTTTTCTCTTGAACTCGACGGATCTATGCGGTGTGAAATACCGCACAGATGCGTAAGGAG
AAAATACCGCATCAGGAAATTGTAAACGTTAATATTTTGTTAAAATTCGCGTTAAATTTTTGTTAAATCA
GCTCATTTTTTAACCAATAGGCCGAAATCGGCAAAATCCCTTATAAATCAAAAGAATAGACCGAGATAGG
GT
[37 nt withheld, positions 1543-1579]
AAAGAACGTGGACTCCAACGTCAAAGG
[49 nt withheld, positions 1607-1655]
T
[91 nt withheld, positions 1657-1747]
G
[124 nt withheld, positions 1749-1872]
CGCGCCATTCGCCATTCAGGCTGCGCAACTGTTGGGAAGGGCGATCGGTGCGGGCCTCTTCGCTATTACG
CCAGCTGGCGAAAGGGGGATGTGCTGCAAGGCGATTAAGTTGGGTAACGCCAGGGTTTTCCCAGTCACGA
CGTTGTAAAACGACGGCCAGTGAGCGCGCGTAATACGACTCACTATAGGGCGAATTGGGTACCGGGCCCC
CCCTCGAGGTCGACGGTATCGATAAGCTTGATATCGAATTCCTGCAGCCCCCAGTAGAGACCGCCTGGCT
CTAGTAGCGATCTACACTAGCACTATCAGCGTTATTAAGCACCGGTGGAGTGACGACCTTCAGCACGTTC
GTACTGTTCAACGATGGTGTAGTCTTCGTTGTGGGAGGTGATGTCCAGTTTGATGTCGGTTTTGTAAGCA
CCCGGCAGCTGAACCGGTTTTTTAGCCATGTAGGTGGTTTTAACTTCAGCGTCGTAGTGACCACCGTCTT
TCAGTTTCAGACGCATTTTGATTTCACCTTTCAGAGCACCGTCTTCCGGGTACATACGTTCGGTGGAAGC
TTCCCAACCCATGGTTTTTTTCTGCATAACCGGACCGTCGGACGGGAAGTTGGTACCACGCAGTTTAACT
TTGTAGATGAACTCACCGTCTTGCAGGGAGGAGTCCTGGGTAACGGTAACAACACCACCGTCTTCGAAGT
TCATAACACGTTCCCATTTGAAACCTTCCGGGAAGGACAGTTTCAGGTAGTCCGGGATGTCAGCCGGGTG
TTTAACGTAAGCTTTGGAACCGTACTGGAACTGCGGGGACAGGATGTCCCAAGCGAACGGCAGCGGACCA
CCTTTGGTAACTTTCAGTTTAGCGGTCTGGGTACCTTCGTACGGACGACCTTCACCTTCACCTTCGATTT
CGAACTCGTGACCGTTAACGGAACCTTCCATACGAACTTTGAAACGCATGAACTCTTTGATAACGTCTTC
GGAGGAAGCCATCTAGTATTTCTCCTCTTTCTCTAGTATGTGTGAAATTGTTATCCGCTCACAATTCCAC
ACAACATACGAGCCGGAAGCATAAAGTGTAAAGCCTGGGGTGCCTAATGAGTGAGCTAACTCACATTAAT
TGCGTTGCGCTCACTGCCCGCTTTCCAGTCGGGAAACCTGTCGTGCCAGCTGCATTAATGAATCGGCCAA
CGCGCGGGGAGAGGCGGTTTGCGTATTGGGTCTCATTTTGGGGATCCACTAGTTCTAGAGCGGCCGCCAC
CGCGGTGGAGCTCCAGCTTTTGTTCCCTTTAGTGAGGGTTAATTGCGCGCTTGGCGTAATCATGGTCATA
GCTGTTTCCTGTGTGAAATTGTTATCCGCTCACAATTCCACACAACATAGGAGCCGGAAGCATAAAGTGT
AAAGCCTGGGGTGCCTAATGAGTGAGGTAACTCACATTAATTGCGTTGCGCTCACTGCCCGCTTTCCAGT
CGGGAAACCTGTCGTGCCAGCTGCATTAATGAATCGGCCAACGCGCGGGGAGAGGCGGTTTGCGTATTGG
GCGCTCTTCCGCTTCCTCGCTCACTGACTCGCTGCGCTCGGTCGTTCGGCTGCGGCGAGCGGTATCAGCT
CACTCAAAGGCGGTAATACGGTTATCCACAGAATCAGGGGATAACGCAGGAAAGAACATGTGAGCAAAAG
GCCAGCAAAAGGCCAGGAACCGTAAAAAGGCCGCGTTGCTGGCGTTTTTCCATAGGCTCCGCCCCCCTGA
CGAGCATCACAAAAATCGACGCTCAAGTCAGAGGTGGCGAAACCCGACAGGACTATAAAGATACCAGGCG
TTTCCCCCTGGAAGCTCCCTCGTGCGCTCTCCTGTTCCGACCCTGCCGCTTACCGGATACCTGTCCGCCT
TTCTCCCTTCGGGAAGCGTGGCGCTTTCTCATAGCTCACGCTGTAGGTATCTCAGTTCGGTGTAGGTCGT
TCGCTCCAAGCTGGGCTGTGTGCACGAACCCCCCGTTCAGCCCGACCGCTGCGCCTTATCCGGTAACTAT
CGTCTTGAGTCCAACCCGGTAAGACACGACTTATCGCCACTGGCAGCAGCCACTGGTAACAGGATTAGCA
GAGCGAGGTATGTAGGCGGTGCTACAGAGTTCTTGAAGTGGTGGCCTAACTACGGCTACACTAGAAGGAC
AGTATTTGGTATCTGCGCTCTGCTGAAGCCAGTTACCTTCGGAAAAAGAGTTGGTAGCTCTTGATCCGGC
AAACAAACCACCGCTGGTAGCGGTGGTTTTTTTGTTTGCAAGCAGCAGATTACGCGCAGAAAAAAAGGAT
CTCAAGAAGATCCTTTGATCTTTTCTACGGGGTCTGACGCTCAGTGGAACGAAAACTCACGTTAAGGGAT
TTTGGTCATGAGATTATCAAAAAGGATCTTCACCTAGATCCTTTTAAATTAAAAATGAAGTTTTAAATCA
ATCTAAAGTATATATGAGTAAACTTGGTCTGACAGTTACCAATGCTTAATCAGTGAGGCACCTATCTCAG
CGATCTGTCTATTTCGTTCATCCATAGTTGCCTGACTCCCCGTCGTGTAGATAACTACGATACGGGAGGG
CTTACCATCTGGCCCCAGTGCTGCAATGATACCGCGAGATCCACGCTCACCGGCTCCAGATTTATCAGCA
ATAAACCAGCCAGCCGGAAGGGCCGAGCGCAGAAGTGGTCCTGCAACTTTATCCGCCTCCATCCAGTCTA
TTAATTGTTGCCGGGAAGCTAGAGTAAGTAGTTCGCCAGTTAATAGTTTGCGCAACGTTGTTGCCATTGC
TACAGGCATCGTGGTGTCACGCTCGTCGTTTGGTATGGCTTCATTCAGCTCCGGTTCCCAACGATCAAGG
CGAGTTACATGATCCCCCATGTTGTGCAAAAAAGCGGTTAGCTCCTTCGGTCCTCCGATCGTTGTCAGAA
GTAAGTTGGCCGCAGTGTTATCACTCATGGTTATGGCAGCACTGCATAATTCTCTTACTGTCATGCCATC
CGTAAGATGCTTTTCTGTGACTGGTGAGTACTCAACCAAGTCATTCTGAGAATAGTGTATGCGGCGACCG
AGTTGCTCTTGCCCGGCGTCAATACGGGATAATACCGCGCCACATAGCAGAACTTTAAAAGTGCTCATCA
TTGGAAAACGTTCTTCGGGGCGAAAACTCTCAAGGATCTTACCGCTGTTGAGATCCAGTTCGATGTAACC
CACTCGTGCACCCAACTGATCTTCAGCATCTTTTACTTTCACCAGCGTTTCTGGGTGAGCAAAAACAGGA
AGGCAAAATGCCGCAAAAAAGGGAATAAGGGCGACACGGAAATGTTGAATACTCATACTCTTCCTTTTTC
AATATTATTGAAGCATTTATCAGGGTTATTGTCTCATGAGCGGATACATATTTGAATGTATTTAGAAAAA
TAAACAAATAGGGGTTCCGCGCACATTTCCCCGAAAAGTGCCACCTGGGTCCTTTTCATCACGTGCTATA
AAAATAATTATAATTTAAATTTTTTAATATAAATATATAAATTAAAAATAGAAAGTAAAAAAAGAAATTA
AAGAAAAAATAGTTTTTGTTTTCCGAAGATGTAAAAGACTCTAGGGGGATCGCCAACAAATACTACCTTT
TATCTTGCTCTTCCTGCTCTCAGGTATTAATGCCGAATTGTTTCATCTTGTCTGTGTAGAAGACCACACA
CGAAAATCCTGTGATTTTACATTTTACTTATCGTTAATCGAATGTATATCTATTTAATCTGCTTTTCTTG
TCTAATAAATATATATGTAAAGTACGCTTTTTGTTGAAATTTTTTAAACCTTTGTTTATTTTTTTTTCTT
CATTCCGTAACTCTTCTACCTTCTTTATTTACTTTCTAAAATCCAAATACAAAACATAAAAATAAATAAA
CACAGAGTAAATTCCCAAATTATTCCATCATTAAAAGATACGAGGCGCGTGTAAGTTACAGGCAAGCGAT
CCGTCCTAAGAAACCA
Features (pLannotate 1.2.2; 24 found; start..end, strand, type, name):
    131..180     +  misc_feature   bom (fragment): basis of mobility region from pBR322
    181..261     -  CDS            MRM1 (fragment): MRM1_YEAST - Also known as PET56 From Saccharomyces cerevisiae (strain ATCC 204508 / S288c) (Baker's yeast).
    311..497     +  promoter       HIS3 promoter: S. cerevisiae HIS3
    498..1157    +  CDS            HIS3: imidazoleglycerol-phosphate dehydratase, required for histidine biosynthesis; S. cerevisiae HIS3; yeast auxotrophic marker
   1365..1416    +  misc_feature   bom (fragment): basis of mobility region from pBR322
   1417..1872    -  rep_origin     f1 ori (sequence partly withheld): f1 bacteriophage origin of replication; arrow indicates direction of (+) strand synthesis
   1880..2035    -  CDS            lacZα (fragment): LacZα fragment of β-galactosidase; lacZ fragment
   2043..2061    +  promoter       T7 promoter: promoter for bacteriophage T7 RNA polymerase
   2070..2132    -  misc_feature   MCS (fragment): pBluescript multiple cloning site
   2190..2864    -  CDS            mRFP1: mRFP1 is a basic (constitutively fluorescent) red fluorescent protein published in 2002, derived from Discosoma sp.. It is reported to be a somewhat slowly-maturing monomer with low acid sensitivity.
   2900..2916    -  protein_bind   lac operator: The lac repressor binds to the lac operator to inhibit transcription in E. coli. This inhibition can be relieved by adding lactose or isopropyl-β-D-thiogalactopyranoside (IPTG). lac repressor encoded by lacI
   2924..2954    -  promoter       lac promoter: promoter for the E. coli lac operon
   2969..2990    -  protein_bind   CAP binding site: CAP binding activates transcription in the presence of cAMP. E. coli catabolite activator protein
   3003..3092    -  CDS            lacI (fragment): lac repressor; lacI; The lac repressor binds to the lac operator to inhibit transcription in E. coli. This inhibition can be relieved by adding lactose or isopropyl-β-D-thiogalactopyranoside (IPTG).
   3102..3145    -  misc_feature   MCS (fragment): pBluescript multiple cloning site
   3158..3176    -  promoter       T3 promoter: promoter for bacteriophage T3 RNA polymerase
   3221..3237    -  protein_bind   lac operator: The lac repressor binds to the lac operator to inhibit transcription in E. coli. This inhibition can be relieved by adding lactose or isopropyl-β-D-thiogalactopyranoside (IPTG). lac repressor encoded by lacI
   3245..3275    -  promoter       lac promoter: promoter for the E. coli lac operon
   3290..3311    -  protein_bind   CAP binding site: CAP binding activates transcription in the presence of cAMP. E. coli catabolite activator protein
   3324..3416    -  CDS            lacI (fragment): lac repressor; lacI; The lac repressor binds to the lac operator to inhibit transcription in E. coli. This inhibition can be relieved by adding lactose or isopropyl-β-D-thiogalactopyranoside (IPTG).
   3599..4187    -  rep_origin     ori: high-copy-number ColE1/pMB1/pBR322/pUC origin of replication
   4358..5218    -  CDS            AmpR: β-lactamase; bla; confers resistance to ampicillin, carbenicillin, and related antibiotics
   5219..5323    -  promoter       AmpR promoter: bla
   5360..5863    +  misc_feature   CEN/ARS: S. cerevisiae CEN6 centromere fused to an autonomously replicating sequence
