[The description below was written by a language model from this plasmid's Addgene catalogue record and pLannotate feature annotations shown in this document.]
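Description:
pAV113 is an empty acceptor vector for yeast Golden Gate (yGG) assembly of Saccharomyces cerevisiae transcription units, built on the pRS413 E. coli–yeast shuttle backbone. In bacteria it replicates from a ColE1/pUC-type origin and is selected with ampicillin through the bla gene and its promoter. An f1 origin inherited from the pBluescript-derived framework is also present. In yeast it is maintained as a centromeric plasmid by a CEN6/ARS element, which gives stable low-copy inheritance, and it is selected by histidine prototrophy through HIS3 expressed from its native promoter. The catalogue lists the plasmid as low copy, although the annotated bacterial origin is of the high-copy class; the designation may refer to its behaviour in yeast. The depositor's full sequence is 5,878 nt.

The backbone's own BsaI and BsmBI sites were removed so that these type IIS enzymes cut only where intended. An mRFP1 cassette was placed in the multiple cloning site, between the T7 and T3 promoters and the M13 primer sites. The feature table shows mRFP1 downstream of a lac promoter with its operator and CAP binding site, so E. coli carrying the uncut vector form red or pink colonies. The cassette is flanked by BsaI sites that leave CAGT and TTTT overhangs. In a yGG reaction, BsaI digestion releases the RFP cassette and an assembled transcription unit with matching ends is ligated in its place, so correct clones can be picked as white colonies against a red background. The plasmid carries no yeast expression insert, because promoter, coding sequence and terminator are supplied by the user's parts.
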