Addgene plasmid #63180: pAV113
Purpose: (Empty Backbone) pRS413 backbone, contains an RFP flanked by BsaI sites with CAGT & TTTT overhangs for transcription unit (TU) assembly using yGG.
Depositing lab: Jef Boeke. Depositing organization: Johns Hopkins University and School of Medicine. Publication: Yeast Golden Gate (yGG) for the Efficient Assembly of S. cerevisiae Transcription Units. Agmon N, Mitchell LA, Cai Y, Ikushima S, Chuang J, Zheng A, Choi WJ, Martin JA, Caravelli K, Stracquadanio G, Boeke JD. ACS Synth Biol. 2015 Jul 17;4(7):853-9. doi: 10.1021/sb500372z. Epub 2015 Mar 23. PubMed 25756291.
Backbone
  Vector backbone: pRS413
  Backbone size (bp): 4800
  Modifications to backbone: BsaI and BsmBI sites removed from backbone, RFP cloned into the MCS, flanked by BsaI sites for cloning TUs using yGG assmebly
  Vector type: Bacterial Expression, Yeast Expression, Synthetic Biology
  Selectable markers: HIS3
Growth in bacteria
  Bacterial resistance: Ampicillin, 100 μg/mL
  Growth temperature: 37°C
  Growth strain: Top10
  Growth instructions: Should grow as red/pink color
  Copy number: Low Copy
Gene/Insert
  Cloning method: Restriction Enzyme
  Sequencing primers: 5′ M13F; 3′ M13R
Terms and licenses: Academic/Nonprofit Terms; Industry Terms: Not Available to Industry
How to cite: pAV113 was a gift from Jef Boeke (Addgene plasmid # 63180 ; http://n2t.net/addgene:63180 ; RRID:Addgene_63180)
