>Addgene plasmid #63180 | pAV113 | addgene partial sequence | sequence record 107237 | M13-F20 5'-TGTAAAACGACGGCCAGT-3'
CCCCCTCGAGGTCGACGGTATCGATAAGCTTGATATCGAATTCCTGCAGCCCCCAGTAGAGACCGCCTGG
CTCTAGTAGCGATCTACACTAGCACTATCAGCGTTATTAAGCACCGGTGGAGTGACGACCTTCAGCACGT
TCGTACTGTTCAACGATGGTGTAGTCTTCGTTGTGGGAGGTGATGTCCAGTTTGATGTCGGTTTTGTAAG
CACCCGGCAGCTGAACCGGTTTTTTAGCCATGTAGGTGGTTTTAACTTCAGCGTCGTAGTGACCACCGTC
TTTCAGTTTCAGACGCATTTTGATTTCACCTTTCAGAGCACCGTCTTCCGGGTACATACGTTCGGTGGAA
GCTTCCCAACCCATGGTTTTTTTCTGCATAACCGGACCGTCGGACGGGAAGTTGGTACCACGCAGTTTAA
CTTTGTAGATGAACTCACCGTCTTGCAGGGAGGAGTCCTGGGTAACGGTAACAACACCACCGTCTTCGAA
GTTCATAACACGTTCCCATTTGAAACCTTCCGGGAAGGACAGTTTCAGGTAGTCCGGGATGTCAGCCGGG
TGTTTAACGTAAGCTTTGGAACCGTACTGGAACTGCGGGGACAGGATGTCCCAAGCGAACGGCAGCGGAC
CACCTTTGGTAACTTTCAGTTTAGCGGTCTGGGTACCTTCGTACGGACGACCTTCACCTTCACCTTCGAT
TTCGAACTCGTGACCGTTAACGGAACCTTCCATACGAACTTTGAAACGCATGAACTCTTTGATAACGTCT
TCGGAGGAAGCCATCTAGTATTTCTCCTCTTTCTCTAGTATGTGTGAAATTGTTATCCGCTCACAATTCC
ACACAACATACGAGCCGGAAGCATAAAGTGTAAAGCCTGGG
