>Addgene plasmid #63180 | pAV113 | addgene partial sequence | sequence record 107570 | M13pUC-Fwd 5'-CCCAGTCACGACGTTGTAAAACG-3'
GACTCACTATAGGGCGAATTGGGTACCGGGCCCCCCCTCGAGGTCGACGGTATCGATAAGCTTGATATCG
AATTCCTGCAGCCCCCAGTAGAGACCGCCTGGCTCTAGTAGCGATCTACACTAGCACTATCAGCGTTATT
AAGCACCGGTGGAGTGACGACCTTCAGCACGTTCGTACTGTTCAACGATGGTGTAGTCTTCGTTGTGGGA
GGTGATGTCCAGTTTGATGTCGGTTTTGTAAGCACCCGGCAGCTGAACCGGTTTTTTAGCCATGTAGGTG
GTTTTAACTTCAGCGTCGTAGTGACCACCGTCTTTCAGTTTCAGACGCATTTTGATTTCACCTTTCAGAG
CACCGTCTTCCGGGTACATACGTTCGGTGGAAGCTTCCCAACCCATGGTTTTTTTCTGCATAACCGGACC
GTCGGACGGGAAGTTGGTACCACGCAGTTTAACTTTGTAGATGAACTCACCGTCTTGCAGGGAGGAGTCC
TGGGTAACGGTAACAACACCACCGTCTTCGAAGTTCATAACACGTTCCCATTTGAAACCTTCCGGGAAGG
ACAGTTTCAGGTAGTCCGGGATGTCAGCCGGGTGTTTAACGTAAGCTTTGGAACCGTACTGGAACTGCGG
GGACAGGATGTCCCAAGCGAACGGCAGCGGACCACCTTTGGTAACTTTCAGTTTAGCGGTCTGGGTACCT
TCGTACGGACGACCTTCACCTTCACCTTCGATTTCGAACTCGTGACCGTTAACGGAACCTTCCATACGAA
CTTTGAAACGCATGAACTCTTTGATAACGTCTTCGGAGGAAGCCATCTAGTATTTCTCCTCTTTCTCTAG
TATGTGTGAAATTGTTATCCGCTCACAATTCC
