>Addgene plasmid #63180 | pAV113 | addgene partial sequence | sequence record 108966 | M13pUC-Rev 5'-AGCGGATAACAATTTCACACAGG-3'
AGCGCGCAATTAACCCTCACTAAAGGGAACAAAAGCTGGAGCTCCACCGCGGTGGCGGCCGCTCTAGAAC
TAGTGGATCCCCAAAATGAGACCCAATACGCAAACCGCCTCTCCCCGCGCGTTGGCCGATTCATTAATGC
AGCTGGCACGACAGGTTTCCCGACTGGAAAGCGGGCAGTGAGCGCAACGCAATTAATGTGAGTTAGCTCA
CTCATTAGGCACCCCAGGCTTTACACTTTATGCTTCCGGCTCGTATGTTGTGTGGAATTGTGAGCGGATA
ACAATTTCACACATACTAGAGAAAGAGGAGAAATACTAGATGGCTTCCTCCGAAGACGTTATCAAAGAGT
TCATGCGTTTCAAAGTTCGTATGGAAGGTTCCGTTAACGGTCACGAGTTCGAAATCGAAGGTGAAGGTGA
AGGTCGTCCGTACGAAGGTACCCAGACCGCTAAACTGAAAGTTACCAAAGGTGGTCCGCTGCCGTTCGCT
TGGGACATCCTGTCCCCGCAGTTCCAGTACGGTTCCAAAGCTTACGTTAAACACCCGGCTGACATCCCGG
ACTACCTGAAACTGTCCTTCCCGGAAGGTTTCAAATGGGAACGTGTTATGAACTTCGAAGACGGTGGTGT
TGTTACCGTTACCCAGGACTCCTCCCTGCAAGACGGTGAGTTCATCTACAAAGTTAAACTGCGTGGTACC
AACTTCCCGTCCGACGGTCCGGTTATGCAGAAAAAAACCATGGGTTGGGAAGCTTCCACCGAACGTATGT
ACCCGGAAGACGGTGCTCTGAAAGGTGAAATCAAAATGCGTCTGAAACTGAAAGACGGTGGTCACTACGA
CGCTGAAGTTAAA
